Addgene plasmid #198578: pENTR223-BALF2
Purpose: Gateway Entry Clone
Depositing lab: Eric Johannsen. Depositing organization: Brigham and Women's Hospital. Publication: Epstein-Barr virus and virus human protein interaction maps. Calderwood MA, Venkatesan K, Xing L, Chase MR, Vazquez A, Holthaus AM, Ewence AE, Li N, Hirozane-Kishikawa T, Hill DE, Vidal M, Kieff E, Johannsen E. Proc Natl Acad Sci U S A. 2007 May 1;104(18):7606-11. doi: 10.1073/pnas.0702332104. Epub 2007 Apr 19. PubMed 17446270.
Backbone
  Vector backbone: pENTR223.1
  Backbone manufacturer: Invitrogen
  Backbone size w/o insert (bp): 2875
  Vector type: Gateway Entry Vector
Growth in bacteria
  Bacterial resistance: Spectinomycin, 50 μg/mL
  Growth temperature: 37°C
  Growth strain: DH5alpha
  Copy number: High Copy
Gene/Insert
  Gene/Insert name: BALF2
  Species: Epstein-Barr virus
  Mutation: None (wildtype)
  Entrez Gene: BALF2 (a.k.a. HHV4_BALF2)
  Cloning method: Gateway Cloning
Terms and licenses: Academic/Nonprofit Terms; Industry Terms: Not Available to Industry
How to cite: pENTR223-BALF2 was a gift from Eric Johannsen (Addgene plasmid # 198578 ; http://n2t.net/addgene:198578 ; RRID:Addgene_198578)
