[The description below was written by a language model from this plasmid's Addgene catalogue record and pLannotate feature annotations shown in this document.]
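Description:
pENTR223-BALF2 is a Gateway entry clone built on the Invitrogen pENTR223.1 backbone and carrying the wild-type BALF2 open reading frame of Epstein-Barr virus. The sequenced plasmid is about 6.2 kb. It is maintained in E. coli at high copy from a ColE1/pUC-type origin and selected with spectinomycin through an aadA (SmR) aminoglycoside adenylyltransferase gene. A fragment of the class 1 integron Pc promoter and a short remnant of a gentamicin acetyltransferase gene lie upstream of aadA, apparently left over from the original resistance cassette.

The insert spans roughly 3.4 kb and is annotated as the EBV major DNA-binding protein (DBP). This single-stranded DNA-binding protein helps open the viral replication origin, assists polymerase progression through structured templates, and promotes strand transfer during recombination. The ORF is flanked by two attL recombination sites, which the automated annotation calls attL3 and attL2. An LR Clonase reaction can therefore transfer it directionally into any compatible destination vector. rrnB T1 and T2 terminators upstream of the cassette shield it from read-through transcription. A T7 promoter sits just beyond the downstream attL site, facing back toward the insert on the opposite strand. Small lacI and lacZα fragments are backbone remnants with no evident function.

As an entry vector, it has no annotated promoter positioned to express the ORF in the sense direction, so it serves as a shuttle source rather than an expression plasmid. The associated publication concerns EBV–EBV and EBV–human protein interaction mapping, which suggests the clone belongs to a viral ORF collection intended for transfer into vectors for interaction screening or expression.
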