Features (pLannotate 1.2.2; 12 found; start..end, strand, type, name):
    121..213     +  CDS            lacI (fragment): lac repressor; lacI; The lac repressor binds to the lac operator to inhibit transcription in E. coli. This inhibition can be relieved by adding lactose or isopropyl-β-D-thiogalactopyranoside (IPTG).
    268..295     -  terminator     rrnB T2 terminator: transcription terminator T2 from the E. coli rrnB gene
    427..470     +  terminator     rrnB T1 terminator: Escherichia coli rrnB; transcription terminator T1 from the E. coli rrnB gene
    517..553     -  CDS            lacZα (fragment): LacZα fragment of β-galactosidase; lacZ fragment
    570..665     +  protein_bind   attL3: mutant version of attL; recombination site for the Gateway® LR reaction LR Clonase™
    668..4051    +  CDS            DBP: DNBI_EBVB9 - Experimental evidence at protein level: Swiss-Prot protein existence level 1. Plays several crucial roles in viral infection. Participates in the opening of the viral DNA origin to initiate replication by interacting with the origin-binding protein. May disrupt loops, hairpins and other secondary structures present on ssDNA to reduce and eliminate pausing of viral DNA polymerase at specific sites during elongation. Promotes viral DNA recombination by performing strand- transfer, characterized by the ability to transfer a DNA strand from a linear duplex to a complementary single-st
   4051..4149    -  protein_bind   attL2: mutant version of attL; recombination site for the Gateway® LR reaction LR Clonase™
   4167..4185    -  promoter       T7 promoter: promoter for bacteriophage T7 RNA polymerase
   4375..4398    +  promoter       Pc promoter (fragment): intI1 (promoter lies within the coding sequence); class 1 integron promoter
   4574..4630    +  CDS            GmR (fragment): gentamycin acetyltransferase; aacC1; confers resistance to gentamycin
   4637..5428    +  CDS            SmR: aminoglycoside adenylyltransferase (Murphy, 1985); aadA; confers resistance to spectinomycin and streptomycin
   5521..6109    +  rep_origin     ori: high-copy-number ColE1/pMB1/pBR322/pUC origin of replication
>Addgene plasmid #198578 | pENTR223-BALF2 | addgene full sequence | sequence record 391862 | Addgene NGS Result
CTTTCCTGCGTTATCCCCTGATTCTGTGGATAACCGTATTACCGCCTTTGAGTGAGCTGATACCGCTCGC
CGCAGCCGAACGACCGAGCGCAGCGAGTCAGTGAGCGAGGAAGCGGAAGAGCGCCCAATACGCAAACCGC
CTCTCCCCGCGCGTTGGCCGATTCATTAATGCAGCTGGCACGACAGGTTTCCCGACTGGAAAGCGGGCAG
TGAGCGCAACGCAATTAATACGCGTACCGCTAGCCAGGAAGAGTTTGTAGAAACGCAAAAAGGCCATCCG
TCAGGATGGCCTTCTGCTTAGTTTGATGCCTGGCAGTTTATGGCGGGCGTCCTGCCCGCCACCCTCCGGG
CCGTTGCTTCACAACGTTCAAATCCGCTCCCGGCGGATTTGTCCTACTCAGGAGAGCGTTCACCGACAAA
CAACAGATAAAACGAAAGGCCCAGTCTTCCGACTGAGCCTTTCGTTTTATTTGATGCCTGGCAGTTCCCT
ACTCTCGCGTTAACGCTAGCATGGATGTTTTCCCAGTCACGACGTTGTAAAACGACGGCCAGTCTTAAGC
TCGGGCCCCAAATAATGATTTTATTTTGACTGATAGTGACCTGTTCGTTGCAACAAATTGATGAGCAATG
CTTTTTTATAATGCCAACTTTGTACAAAAAAGTTGGCATGCAGGGTGCACAGACTAGCGAGGATAATCTG
GGCAGCCAGAGCCAGCCGGGTCCGTGCGGCTACATCTACTTTTACCCCCTGGCCACCTACCCTCTTAGGG
AGGTGGCCACACTGGGGACCGGCTACGCGGGCCACAGGTGCCTGACGGTGCCGCTCCTTTGCGGCATCAC
CGTGGAGCCGGGCTTCAGCATCAATGTCAAGGCTCTGCACAGGAGGCCCGACCCCAACTGCGGGCTCCTA
CGCGCTACCTCCTATCACAGGGACATCTACGTGTTCCACAATGCCCATATGGTTCCCCCCATCTTTGAGG
GGCCGGGTCTCGAGGCCCTCTGTGGCGAGACCAGGGAGGTGTTTGGGTACGACGCCTACAGCGCCCTACC
GAGGGAAAGCTCCAAGCCGGGGGACTTCTTCCCCGAAGGGCTAGATCCCTCTGCCTACCTGGGGGCGGTG
GCAATAACCGAGGCCTTCAAGGAGCGACTCTACAGCGGAAACCTGGTGGCCATTCCATCGTTAAAACAGG
AGGTAGCGGTGGGGCAGTCTGCGAGCGTTAGGGTCCCGCTCTACGACAAGGAGGTGTTCCCAGAGGGCGT
GCCCCAGCTCCGCCAGTTTTACAACTCGGACCTCAGCCGCTGCATGCACGAGGCGCTGTACACCGGGCTG
GCGCAGGCGCTGCGCGTCCGACGGGTGGGCAAGCTGGTGGAGCTGCTGGAGAAGCAGAGCCTGCAGGACC
AGGCCAAGGTGGCCAAGGTGGCCCCCCTCAAGGAGTTCCCAGCCTCAACCATCAGTCACCCGGACTCGGG
AGCCTTAATGATTGTGGACAGCGCGGCATGCGAGCTGGCGGTGAGCTACGCACCCGCCATGCTGGAGGCC
TCGCACGAGACCCCGGCCAGCCTCAACTACGACTCGTGGCCCCTGTTTGCCGACTGTGAGGGTCCAGAGG
CCCGTGTGGCTGCGTTACACCGATATAATGCCAGCCTGGCCCCCCACGTGTCCACGCAGATCTTTGCCAC
CAATTCCGTCCTCTACGTCTCGGGGGTCTCGAAGTCAACCGGTCAGGGCAAGGAGAGTCTCTTTAACAGT
TTCTACATGACCCACGGCCTGGGGACCCTGCAGGAGGGGACCTGGGACCCCTGCCGCCGACCCTGCTTCT
CGGGCTGGGGTGGGCCAGACGTGACCGGAACCAACGGTCCGGGAAACTACGCTGTGGAGCACCTGGTCTA
TGCGGCCTCCTTCTCGCCCAACCTTCTTGCCCGCTATGCCTACTACCTGCAGTTTTGCCAGGGACAGAAG
AGCTCTCTGACCCCGGTGCCGGAGACGGGCAGCTACGTGGCGGGGGCGGCCGCCAGTCCCATGTGCTCGC
TCTGCGAGGGCCGGGCCCCGGCCGTGTGCCTGAACACGCTCTTCTTTAGGCTGAGGGACCGCTTCCCCCC
CGTCATGTCCACGCAGCGGAGGGACCCCTATGTGATCTCGGGGGCCTCGGGCTCCTACAACGAGACGGAC
TTTTTGGGCAACTTTCTCAACTTCATCGATAAGGAGGACGACGGGCAGCGGCCGGACGACGAGCCCCGCT
ACACCTACTGGCAGCTGAACCAGAACCTGCTGGAGCGGCTGTCTCGGCTGGGCATAGACGCTGAAGGAAA
GCTAGAGAAGGAGCCCCATGGCCCGCGTGACTTTGTCAAGATGTTCAAGGACGTGGATGCGGCGGTGGAC
GCCGAAGTGGTCCAGTTTATGAACAGCATGGCCAAGAACAACATCACCTACAAGGACCTGGTCAAGAGCT
GCTACCACGTGATGCAGTACTCGTGCAACCCCTTTGCGCAGCCCGCCTGCCCCATCTTCACCCAGCTGTT
TTACCGCTCACTGCTGACCATCCTGCAGGACATCTCCCTGCCCATCTGTATGTGCTATGAGAATGACAAC
CCCGGGCTTGGCCAGAGCCCCCCAGAGTGGCTAAAGGGTCACTACCAGACGCTGTGCACCAACTTTAGGA
GCCTGGCCATCGACAAGGGGGTCCTCACGGCCAAGGAGGCCAAGGTGGTGCATGGGGAGCCCACCTGCGA
CCTGCCAGACCTGGACGCGGCCCTGCAGGGCCGGGTGTACGGCCGGCGGCTGCCTGTGCGCATGTCCAAG
GTGCTGATGCTGTGCCCCAGGAACATCAAGATCAAGAACAGGGTGGTCTTCACGGGGGAGAATGCCGCCC
TCCAGAACAGCTTCATCAAGTCCACTACCAGGAGGGAGAACTACATCATCAACGGGCCCTACATGAAATT
CCTCAACACCTACCACAAGACCCTATTCCCGGACACTAAGCTCTCAAGCCTGTACCTGTGGCACAACTTT
TCCAGGCGGCGCTCGGTCCCTGTCCCCAGCGGGGCCAGCGCGGAGGAGTACTCTGACCTGGCCCTCTTTG
TGGACGGGGGCTCCCGGGCCCACGAAGAGAGCAACGTCATAGATGTGGTGCCTGGCAACCTGGTCACTTA
CGCCAAGCAGAGGCTCAACAACGCCATCCTGAAGGCGTGCGGCCAGACCCAGTTCTACATCAGCCTGATT
CAGGGACTGGTGCCGAGGACGCAGTCGGTGCCCGCCCGTGACTACCCCCACGTACTGGGCACGCGGGCGG
TGGAGTCGGCAGCGGCCTACGCGGAGGCCACCTCCTCCCTTACTGCGACCACGGTGGTCTGCGCGGCCAC
AGACTGTCTTAGCCAGGTCTGCAAGGCCCGTCCGGTTGTCACGCTGCCAGTGACCATCAACAAGTACACG
GGGGTCAACGGCAACAACCAGATATTCCAGGCCGGGAACCTGGGATACTTTATGGGCCGGGGCGTGGACA
GGAACCTGCTGCAGGCCCCCGGGGCTGGGCTGCGCAAGCAGGCCGGGGGCTCTTCCATGCGGAAGAAGTT
TGTCTTTGCCACCCCCACCCTAGGGTTGACCGTGAAGCGCCGGACCCAAGCCGCGACCACATATGAGATT
GAGAACATCAGGGCTGGCCTGGAGGCCATTATATCACAAAAACAGGAGGAAGACTGTGTGTTTGATGTGG
TGTGCAACCTTGTGGATGCCATGGGCGAGGCATGCGCCTCGCTGACTAGGGACGACGCGGAGTACTTATT
GGGCCGCTTCTCCGTCCTGGCGGACAGCGTCCTAGAAACCCTGGCGACCATTGCCTCCAGCGGGATAGAG
TGGACGGCGGAGGCCGCTCGGGACTTTCTGGAGGGAGTGTGGGGTGGGCCCGGGGCAGCCCAGGACAACT
TTATCAGCGTGGCCGAGCCGGTCAGCACCGCGTCGCAGGCCTCGGCCGGGCTGCTGCTGGGTGGAGGAGG
GCAGGGCTCCGGGGGCAGACGCAAGCGCCGTCTGGCCACCGTTCTCCCCGGACTCGAGGTCCCAACTTTC
TTGTACAAAGTTGGCATTATAAGAAAGCATTGCTTATCAATTTGTTGCAACGAACAGGTCACTATCAGTC
AAAATAAAATCATTATTTGCCATCCAGCTGATATCCCCTATAGTGAGTCGTATTACATGGTCATAGCTGT
TTCCTGGCAGCTCTGGCCCGTGTCTCAAAATCTCTGATGTTACATTGCACAAGATAAAAATATATCATCA
TGCCTCCTCTAGACCAGCCAGGACAGAAATGCCTCGACTTCGCTGCTACCCAAGGTTGCCGGGTGACGCA
CACCGTGGAAACGGATGAAGGCACGAACCCAGTGGACATAAGCCTGTTCGGTTCGTAAGCTGTAATGCAA
GTAGCGTATGCGCTCACGCAACTGGTCCAGAACCTTGACCGAACGCAGCGGTGGTAACGGCGCAGTGGCG
GTTTTCATGGCTTGTTATGACTGTTTTTTTGGGGTACAGTCTATGCCTCGGGCATCCAAGCAGCAAGCGC
GTTACGCCGTGGGTCGATGTTTGATGTTATGGAGCAGCAACGATGTTACGCAGCAGGGCAGTCGCCCTAA
AACAAAGTTAAACATTATGAGGGAAGCGGTGATCGCCGAAGTATCGACTCAACTATCAGAGGTAGTTGGC
GTCATCGAGCGCCATCTCGAACCGACGTTGCTGGCCGTACATTTGTACGGCTCCGCAGTGGATGGCGGCC
TGAAGCCACACAGTGATATTGATTTGCTGGTTACGGTGACCGTAAGGCTTGATGAAACAACGCGGCGAGC
TTTGATCAACGACCTTTTGGAAACTTCGGCTTCCCCTGGAGAGAGCGAGATTCTCCGCGCTGTAGAAGTC
ACCATTGTTGTGCACGACGACATCATTCCGTGGCGTTATCCAGCTAAGCGCGAACTGCAATTTGGAGAAT
GGCAGCGCAATGACATTCTTGCAGGTATCTTCGAGCCAGCCACGATCGACATTGATCTGGCTATCTTGCT
GACAAAAGCAAGAGAACATAGCGTTGCCTTGGTAGGTCCAGCGGCGGAGGAACTCTTTGATCCGGTTCCT
GAACAGGATCTATTTGAGGCGCTAAATGAAACCTTAACGCTATGGAACTCGCCGCCCGACTGGGCTGGCG
ATGAGCGAAATGTAGTGCTTACGTTGTCCCGCATTTGGTACAGCGCAGTAACCGGCAAAATCGCGCCGAA
GGATGTCGCTGCCGACTGGGCAATGGAGCGCCTGCCGGCCCAGTATCAGCCCGTCATACTTGAAGCTAGA
CAGGCTTATCTTGGACAAGAAGAAGATCGCTTGGCCTCGCGCGCAGATCAGTTGGAAGAATTTGTCCACT
ACGTGAAAGGCGAGATCACCAAGGTAGTCGGCAAATAACCCTCGAGCCACCCATGACCAAAATCCCTTAA
CGTGAGTTACGCGTCGTTCCACTGAGCGTCAGACCCCGTAGAAAAGATCAAAGGATCTTCTTGAGATCCT
TTTTTTCTGCGCGTAATCTGCTGCTTGCAAACAAAAAAACCACCGCTACCAGCGGTGGTTTGTTTGCCGG
ATCAAGAGCTACCAACTCTTTTTCCGAAGGTAACTGGCTTCAGCAGAGCGCAGATACCAAATACTGTTCT
TCTAGTGTAGCCGTAGTTAGGCCACCACTTCAAGAACTCTGTAGCACCGCCTACATACCTCGCTCTGCTA
ATCCTGTTACCAGTGGCTGCTGCCAGTGGCGATAAGTCGTGTCTTACCGGGTTGGACTCAAGACGATAGT
TACCGGATAAGGCGCAGCGGTCGGGCTGAACGGGGGGTTCGTGCACACAGCCCAGCTTGGAGCGAACGAC
CTACACCGAACTGAGATACCTACAGCGTGAGCTATGAGAAAGCGCCACGCTTCCCGAAGGGAGAAAGGCG
GACAGGTATCCGGTAAGCGGCAGGGTCGGAACAGGAGAGCGCACGAGGGAGCTTCCAGGGGGAAACGCCT
GGTATCTTTATAGTCCTGTCGGGTTTCGCCACCTCTGACTTGAGCGTCGATTTTTGTGATGCTCGTCAGG
GGGGCGGAGCCTATGGAAAAACGCCAGCAACGCGGCCTTTTTACGGTTCCTGGCCTTTTGCTGGCCTTTT
GCTCACATGTT
